Addgene plasmid #198681: pEM.H09R
Purpose: An Easy Modular Integrative fuSion-ready Expression toolkit (Easy-MISE toolkit) for fast engineering of heterologous productions in Saccharomyces cerevisiae
Depositing lab: Paola Branduardi. Depositing organization: Universita degli Studi di Milano-Bicocca. Publication: Easy Modular Integrative fuSion-ready Expression (Easy-MISE) Toolkit for Fast Engineering of Heterologous Productions in Saccharomyces cerevisiae. Maestroni L, Butti P, Milanesi R, Pagliari S, Campone L, Serra I, Branduardi P. ACS Synth Biol. 2023 Apr 14. doi: 10.1021/acssynbio.3c00015. PubMed 37058502.
Backbone
  Vector backbone: pGA-blue
  Backbone manufacturer: IndBioTech Lab
  Vector type: Yeast Expression, Synthetic Biology
Growth in bacteria
  Bacterial resistance: Kanamycin, 50 μg/mL
  Growth temperature: 37°C
  Growth strain: DH5alpha
  Copy number: High Copy
Gene/Insert
  Gene/Insert name: XII4_UP
  Species: S. cerevisiae (budding yeast)
  Cloning method: Unknown
Terms and licenses: Academic/Nonprofit Terms; Industry Terms: Not Available to Industry
Depositor comments: Cloning Method: Goldon Gate Assembly
How to cite: pEM.H09R was a gift from Paola Branduardi (Addgene plasmid # 198681 ; http://n2t.net/addgene:198681 ; RRID:Addgene_198681)
