[The description below was written by a language model from this plasmid's Addgene catalogue record and pLannotate feature annotations shown in this document.]
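Description:
pEM.H09R is a small part plasmid from the Easy-MISE (Easy Modular Integrative fuSion-ready Expression) toolkit, a Golden Gate-based modular cloning system for rapid engineering of heterologous production pathways in Saccharomyces cerevisiae. It is built on the pGA-blue backbone and is maintained in E. coli as a high-copy plasmid through a ColE1/pUC-type origin of replication, with selection provided by the KanR gene encoding aminoglycoside phosphotransferase aph(3')-Ia. No yeast origin of replication or yeast selection marker is annotated, which fits a storage vector for a toolkit module rather than a plasmid intended to replicate in yeast.

The insert is XII4_UP, a segment of S. cerevisiae genomic DNA. The name suggests the upstream homology arm for an integration locus designated XII-4, presumably on chromosome XII, although the record does not spell this out. In line with this, the feature table detects a fragment matching the yeast open reading frame YLR352W (an F-box substrate-recognition component of an SCF ubiquitin ligase), which here most likely reflects genomic sequence carried within the arm rather than an expressed gene. No promoter, terminator, tag or reporter is annotated. In an integrative toolkit of this kind, such an arm would be combined with expression cassettes and a matching downstream arm to direct homologous recombination into the chosen chromosomal site.

A short lacI fragment is also annotated and is probably a remnant of the backbone's lac-derived region. The sequence record is about 2.4 kb and is labelled a partial NGS result, so the annotation may not cover the whole plasmid.
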