Features (pLannotate 1.2.2; 4 found; start..end, strand, type, name):
    150..965     +  CDS            KanR: aminoglycoside phosphotransferase; aph(3')-Ia; confers resistance to kanamycin in bacteria or G418 (Geneticin®) in eukaryotes
   1050..1638    +  rep_origin     ori: high-copy-number ColE1/pMB1/pBR322/pUC origin of replication
   1821..1864    +  CDS            lacI (fragment): lac repressor; lacI; The lac repressor binds to the lac operator to inhibit transcription in E. coli. This inhibition can be relieved by adding lactose or isopropyl-β-D-thiogalactopyranoside (IPTG).
   2182..8       +  CDS            YL352_YEAST (fragment) (across the origin): Experimental evidence at protein level: Swiss-Prot protein existence level 1. Substrate recognition component of a SCF (SKP1-CUL1-F-box protein) E3 ubiquitin-protein ligase complex which mediates the ubiquitination and subsequent proteasomal degradation of target proteins. Probably recognizes and binds to phosphorylated target proteins (By similarity). From Saccharomyces cerevisiae (strain ATCC 204508 / S288c) (Baker's yeast).
>Addgene plasmid #198681 | pEM.H09R | addgene full sequence | sequence record 393323 | Addgene Partial NGS Result
GACCCTGTCAGACCAAGTTTACTCATATATACTTTAGATTGATTTAAAACTTCATTTTTAATTTAAAAGG
ATCTAGGTGAAGATCCTTTTTGATAATCTCATGAACAATAAAACTGTCTGCTTACATAAACAGTAATACA
AGGGGTGTTATGAGCCATATTCAACGGGAAACGTCTTGCTCTAGGCCGCGATTAAATTCCAACATGGATG
CTGATTTATATGGGTATAAATGGGCTCGCGATAATGTCGGGCAATCAGGTGCGACAATCTATCGATTGTA
TGGGAAGCCCGATGCGCCAGAGTTGTTTCTGAAACATGGCAAAGGTAGCGTTGCCAATGATGTTACAGAT
GAGATGGTCAGACTAAACTGGCTGACGGAATTTATGCCTCTTCCGACCATCAAGCATTTTATCCGTACTC
CTGATGATGCATGGTTACTCACCACTGCGATCCCCGGGAAAACAGCATTCCAGGTATTAGAAGAATATCC
TGATTCAGGTGAAAATATTGTTGATGCGCTGGCAGTGTTCCTGCGCCGGTTGCATTCGATTCCTGTTTGT
AATTGTCCTTTTAACAGCGATCGCGTATTTCGACTCGCTCAGGCGCAATCACGAATGAATAACGGTTTGG
TTGATGCGAGTGATTTTGATGACGAGCGTAATGGCTGGCCTGTTGAACAAGTCTGGAAAGAAATGCATAA
ACTTTTGCCATTCTCACCGGATTCAGTCGTCACTCATGGTGATTTCTCACTTGATAACCTTATTTTTGAC
GAGGGGAAATTAATAGGTTGTATTGATGTTGGACGAGTCGGAATCGCAGACCGATACCAGGATCTTGCCA
TCCTATGGAACTGCCTCGGTGAGTTTTCTCCTTCATTACAGAAACGGCTTTTTCAAAAATATGGTATTGA
TAATCCTGATATGAATAAATTGCAGTTTCATTTGATGCTCGATGAGTTTTTCTAAGAATTAATTCATGAC
CAAAATCCCTTAACGTGAGTTTTCGTTCCACTGAGCGTCAGACCCCGTAGAAAAGATCAAAGGATCTTCT
TGAGATCCTTTTTTTCTGCGCGTAATCTGCTGCTTGCAAACAAAAAAACCACCGCTACCAGCGGTGGTTT
GTTTGCCGGATCAAGAGCTACCAACTCTTTTTCCGAAGGTAACTGGCTTCAGCAGAGCGCAGATACCAAA
TACTGTTCTTCTAGTGTAGCCGTAGTTAGGCCACCACTTCAAGAACTCTGTAGCACCGCCTACATACCTC
GCTCTGCTAATCCTGTTACCAGTGGCTGCTGCCAGTGGCGATAAGTCGTGTCTTACCGGGTTGGACTCAA
GACGATAGTTACCGGATAAGGCGCAGCGGTCGGGCTGAACGGGGGGTTCGTGCACACAGCCCAGCTTGGA
GCGAACGACCTACACCGAACTGAGATACCTACAGCGTGAGCTATGAGAAAGCGCCACGCTTCCCGAAGGG
AGAAAGGCGGACAGGTATCCGGTAAGCGGCAGGGTCGGAACAGGAGAGCGCACGAGGGAGCTTCCAGGGG
GAAACGCCTGGTATCTTTATAGTCCTGTCGGGTTTCGCCACCTCTGACTTGAGCGTCGATTTTTGTGATG
CTCGTCAGGGGGGCGGAGCCTATGGAAAAACGCCAGCAACGCGGCCTTTTTACGGTTCCTGGCCTTTTGC
TGGCCTTTTGCTCACATGTTCTTTCCTGCGTTATCCCCTGATTCTGTGGATAACCGTATTACCGCCTTTG
AGTGAGCTGATACCGCTCGCCGCAGCCGAACGACCGAGCGCAGCGAGTCAGTGAGCGAGGAAGCGGAAGA
GCGCCCAATACGCAAACCGCCTCTCCCCGCGCGTTGGCCGATTCTGGTCTCCTTACGGATGCCTCACGGA
GGTATGTTACCCGCGCTATTTCACATGGCTCATTGAATTAGAGGTGGAATTTGGTGTACCCTCCCCTCCT
CATCTGATGAAGTAGTGATCCGACAATTCTTAAAAGTTGTAGACATTACTTTTACCACCAACTAAGTTGT
ATTTATATTGCTACCCTTATCCTTTTATATCTAACTAGCGCTCATAAGGTTGGGGCAATACTAAAACTGT
GTTCTTATTCAACTCATTAAATACGTGGCAGTACGTACCCTATTAGAAACAATAGGAAACAGCAGAGTCG
GAAGAAGCCAAATGCCAGATTTGAAGTCCAAAACCTTGTCAAGCCAATCTTTGGGAGCGGCTATTCCTCC
AGAAATTGTGTACCAAATACTTACATACCAGTTTAGGGATTTGTTAAGAAATGACCATCCAGGTACAGCA
GAAAAGTTTAACGAAAACTTAACTACATTTGTCAAAAGTAATTTAACTGTTAATAAGACATTCTCCCATA
TTTGTCAAGTTCTCGCAAGGA
